Addgene plasmid #213999: pEM12395
Purpose: PrpsM driven expression of mVenusNB
Depositing lab: Marc Erhardt. Depositing organization: Humboldt-Universitaet zu Berlin. Publication: Fluorescent tools for the standardized work in Gram-negative bacteria. Delgadillo-Guevara M, Halte M, Erhardt M, Popp PF. J Biol Eng. 2024 Apr 8;18(1):25. doi: 10.1186/s13036-024-00420-9. PubMed 38589953.
Backbone
  Vector backbone: pKH70-PrpsM
  Vector type: Bacterial Expression
Growth in bacteria
  Bacterial resistance: Ampicillin, 100 μg/mL
  Growth temperature: 37°C
  Growth strain: DH5alpha
  Copy number: Low Copy
Gene/Insert
  Gene/Insert name: mVenusNB
  Species: Synthetic
  Promoter: PrpsM
  Cloning method: Gibson Cloning
Terms and licenses: Academic/Nonprofit Terms; Industry Terms: Not Available to Industry
How to cite: pEM12395 was a gift from Marc Erhardt (Addgene plasmid # 213999 ; http://n2t.net/addgene:213999 ; RRID:Addgene_213999)
