[The description below was written by a language model from this plasmid's Addgene catalogue record and pLannotate feature annotations shown in this document.]
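Description:
pEM12395 is a small (about 3.2 kb) bacterial expression plasmid built on the pKH70-PrpsM backbone, in which the yellow fluorescent protein mVenusNB, a synthetic coding sequence inserted by Gibson assembly, is expressed from the PrpsM promoter. The region upstream of the reporter carries sequence matching the E. coli rpmJ ribosomal protein gene and the alpha operon ribosome binding site. This is consistent with the promoter fragment being taken from the native chromosomal context just ahead of rpsM, the first gene of the alpha ribosomal protein operon. Because ribosomal protein promoters are active during growth, this arrangement would be expected to give constitutive, inducer-free expression, although the record does not characterise the promoter's strength or regulation. The automated annotation labels the reporter open reading frame as SYFP2, a closely related monomeric, fast-maturing Aequorea victoria-derived yellow protein, whereas the catalogue entry identifies it as mVenusNB. An rrnB T1 terminator follows the reporter.

Replication relies on a p15A-type origin, detected as a fragment along with the associated RNAI regulatory RNA and a short fragment matching the RSF origin. The repository lists the plasmid as low copy. A p15A origin is generally compatible with ColE1-type plasmids in the same cell. Selection is by ampicillin through a β-lactamase gene under its own bla promoter, with a lambda t0 terminator downstream of that cassette. The plasmid belongs to a set of standardized fluorescent tools for Gram-negative bacteria, and it is suited to labelling cells with a constitutive yellow signal or to benchmarking mVenusNB against other fluorescent proteins expressed from the same backbone.
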