Features (pLannotate 1.2.2; 10 found; start..end, strand, type, name):
     86..199     +  CDS            rpmJ (sequence withheld): RL36_ECOLI - Experimental evidence at protein level: Swiss-Prot protein existence level 1. From Escherichia coli (strain K12).
    269..380     +  ncRNA          Alpha RBS: Accession: RF00140 - Alpha operon ribosome binding site
    481..1191    +  CDS            SYFP2: SYFP2 is a basic (constitutively fluorescent) yellow fluorescent protein published in 2006, derived from Aequorea victoria. It is reported to be a very rapidly-maturing monomer with moderate acid sensitivity.
   1217..1303    +  terminator     rrnB T1 terminator: Escherichia coli rrnB; transcription terminator T1 from the E. coli rrnB gene
   1331..1387    -  rep_origin     RSF ori (fragment): Plasmids containing the RSF 1030 origin of replication can be propagated in E. coli cells that contain additional plasmids with compatible origins.
   1474..1818    -  rep_origin     p15A ori (fragment): Plasmids containing the medium-copy-number p15A origin of replication can be propagated in E. coli cells that contain a second plasmid with the ColE1 origin.
   1888..1989    +  ncRNA          RNAI: Accession: RF00106 - RNAI
   2056..2150    -  terminator     lambda t0 terminator: transcription terminator from phage lambda
   2180..3040    -  CDS            AmpR: β-lactamase; bla; confers resistance to ampicillin, carbenicillin, and related antibiotics
   3041..3145    -  promoter       AmpR promoter: bla
>Addgene plasmid #213999 | pEM12395 | addgene full sequence | sequence record 424914 | Addgene NGS Result
CTCGAGGATCCCGGGTACCTGCAGCTAGCGTCGACGAAAGGCTACGGCCGTTAATTGGTCGCCTGAGAAG
TTACGGAGAGTAAAA
[114 nt withheld, positions 86-199]
TGATTTTTTCGCATATTTTTCTTGCAAAGTTGGGTTGAGCTGGCTAGATTAGCCAGCCAATCTTTTGTAT
GTCTGTACGTTTCCATTTGAGTATCCTGAAAACGGGCTTTTCAGCATGGTACGTACATATTAAATAGTAG
GAGTGCATAGTGGCCCGTATAGCAGGCATTAACATTCCTGATCAGAAACACGCCGTGATCGCGTTAACTT
CGATCTACGGTGTCGGCAAGACCCGTTCTAAAGCCATCCTGGCTGGAATTCATAAGGAGGAAAAACATAT
GAGCAAAGGCGAAGAACTGTTTACCGGCGTGGTGCCGATTCTGGTGGAACTGGATGGCGATGTGAACGGC
CATAAATTTAGCGTGAGCGGCGAAGGCGAAGGCGATGCGACCTATGGCAAACTGACCCTGAAACTGATTT
GCACCACCGGCAAACTGCCGGTGCCGTGGCCGACCCTGGTGACCACCCTGGGCTATGGCGTGCAGTGCTT
TGCGCGCTATCCGGATCATATGAAACAGCATGATTTTTTTAAAAGCGCGATGCCGGAAGGCTATGTGCAG
GAACGCACCATTTTTTTTAAAGATGATGGCAACTATAAAACCCGCGCGGAAGTGAAATTTGAAGGCGATA
CCCTGGTGAACCGCATTGAACTGAAAGGCATTGATTTTAAAGAAGATGGCAACATTCTGGGCCATAAACT
GGAATATAACTATAACAGCCATAACGTGTATATTACCGCGGATAAACAGAAAAACGGCATTAAAGCGAAC
TTTAAAATTCGCCATAACATTGAAGATGGCGGCGTGCAGCTGGCGGATCATTATCAGCAGAACACCCCGA
TTGGCGATGGCCCGGTGCTGCTGCCGGATAACCATTATCTGAGCTATCAGAGCAAACTGAGCAAAGATCC
GAACGAAAAACGCGATCATATGGTGCTGCTGGAATTTGTGACCGCGGCGGGCATTACCCATGGCATGGAT
GAACTGTATAAATAATGAGCGGCCGCTCTAGAGGCATCAAATAAAACGAAAGGCTCAGTCGAAAGACTGG
GCCTTTCGTTTTATCTGTTGTTTGTCGGTGAACGCTCTCCTGAGTAGGACAAATCCGCCGCCCTAGACCT
AGGCGGAGATATTCCGCTTCCTCGCTCACTGACTCGCTCCGCTCGGTCGTTCGGCTGCGGCGAGCGGTAC
CGGCTTACTGGCGGGGCGGAAATTTCCTGGAAGATGCCAGGAAGAAACTTAACAGGGAAGCGATAAGGCC
ACGGCAGAGCCGTTTTTCCATAGGCTCCGCCCCCCTGACAAGCATCACGAAATCTGACGCTCAAATCAGT
GGTGGCGAAACCCGACAGGACTTAAAGATACCAGGCGTTTCCCCCTGGTGGCTCCCTCGTGCGCTCTCCT
GTTCCTGCCTTTCGGTTTACCGGTGTCACTCCGCTGTTATGGCCGCGTTTATCTCATTCCACGCCTGACA
CTCGGTTCCGGGAAGGCAGTTCGCTCCAAGCTGGACTGTATGCACGAACCCCCCGTTCAGTCCGACTGCT
GCGCCTGTTCCGGTAACTATCGACTTGAGTCCAAGCCGGAAAGACACGACAAAGCGCCACTGGCAGCAGC
CACTGGTAAGAGGGTGTACAAGAGATTACTGATGCAGAGTTCTTGAAGTCAGAGCCAAACTACGGCTAAA
CTGGAAGGACGAATTTGGTGGCAGCGGTCTTGTACACCCTGTTACCACGGTTCAGAAGTTCCCCAACTTA
CTGAACCTTCGAAAAACCACCTCCCCAGGTGGTTTTTTCGTTTTCAGAGCAAGAGATTACGACGCAACGG
AAAGGATCTCAAGAGGTTCATCTTACTAGTGCTTGGATTCTCACCAATAAAAAACGCCCGGCGGCAACCG
AGCGTTCTGAACAAATCCAGATGGAGTTCTGAGGTCATTACTGGATCTATCAACAGGAGTCCAAGCGAGC
TCGTAAACTTGGTCTGACAGTTACCAATGCTTAATCAGTGAGGCACCTATCTCAGCGATCTGTCTATTTC
GTTCATCCATAGTTGCCTGACTCCCCGTCGTGTAGATAACTACGATACGGGAGGGCTTACCATCTGGCCC
CAGTGCTGCAATGATACCGCGAGACCCACGCTCACCGGCTCCAGATTTATCAGCAATAAACCAGCCAGCC
GGAAGGGCCGAGCGCAGAAGTGGTCCTGCAACTTTATCCGCCTCCATCCAGTCTATTAATTGTTGCCGGG
AAGCTAGAGTAAGTAGTTCGCCAGTTAATAGTTTGCGCAACGTTGTTGCCATTGCTACAGGCATCGTGGT
GTCACGCTCGTCGTTTGGTATGGCTTCATTCAGCTCCGGTTCCCAACGATCAAGGCGAGTTACATGATCC
CCCATGTTGTGCAAAAAAGCGGTTAGCTCCTTCGGTCCTCCGATCGTTGTCAGAAGTAAGTTGGCCGCAG
TGTTATCACTCATGGTTATGGCAGCACTGCATAATTCTCTTACTGTCATGCCATCCGTAAGATGCTTTTC
TGTGACTGGTGAGTACTCAACCAAGTCATTCTGAGAATAGTGTATGCGGCGACCGAGTTGCTCTTGCCCG
GCGTCAATACGGGATAATACCGCGCCACATAGCAGAACTTTAAAAGTGCTCATCATTGGAAAACGTTCTT
CGGGGCGAAAACTCTCAAGGATCTTACCGCTGTTGAGATCCAGTTCGATGTAACCCACTCGTGCACCCAA
CTGATCTTCAGCATCTTTTACTTTCACCAGCGTTTCTGGGTGAGCAAAAACAGGAAGGCAAAATGCCGCA
AAAAAGGGAATAAGGGCGACACGGAAATGTTGAATACTCATACTCTTCCTTTTTCAATATTATTGAAGCA
TTTATCAGGGTTATTGTCTCATGAGCGGATACATATTTGAATGTATTTAGAAAAATAAACAAATAGGGGT
TCCGCGCACATTTCCCCGAAAAGTGCCACCTGACGTCTAAGAAACCATTATTATCATGACATTAACCTAT
AAAAATAGGCGTATCACGAGGCCCTTTCGTCTTCAC
